>Addgene plasmid #39399 | TAL2041 | depositor partial sequence | sequence record 49701 | TAL2041 sequence 1232 bps
GAACCTGACCCCAGACCAGGTAGTCGCAATCGCGTCAAACGGAGGGGGAAAGCAAGCCCTGGAAACCGTG
CAAAGGTTGTTGCCGGTCCTTTGTCAAGACCACGGCCTTACACCGGAGCAAGTCGTGGCCATTGCATCCC
ACGACGGTGGCAAACAGGCTCTTGAGACGGTTCAGAGACTTCTCCCAGTTCTCTGTCAAGCCCACGGGCT
GACTCCCGATCAAGTTGTAGCGATTGCGTCCAACGGTGGAGGGAAACAAGCATTGGAGACTGTCCAACGG
CTCCTTCCCGTGTTGTGTCAAGCCCACGGTTTGACGCCTGCACAAGTGGTCGCCATCGCCTCGAATGGCG
GCGGTAAGCAGGCGCTGGAAACAGTACAGCGCCTGCTGCCTGTACTGTGCCAGGATCATGGACTGACCCC
AGACCAGGTAGTCGCAATCGCGTCACATGACGGGGGAAAGCAAGCCCTGGAAACCGTGCAAAGGTTGTTG
CCGGTCCTTTGTCAAGACCACGGCCTTACACCGGAGCAAGTCGTGGCCATTGCAAGCAATGGGGGTGGCA
AACAGGCTCTTGAGACGGTTCAGAGACTTCTCCCAGTTCTCTGTCAAGCCCACGGGCTGACTCCCGATCA
AGTTGTAGCGATTGCGAATAACAATGGAGGGAAACAAGCATTGGAGACTGTCCAACGGCTCCTTCCCGTG
TTGTGTCAAGCCCACGGTTTGACGCCTGCACAAGTGGTCGCCATCGCCAGCCATGATGGCGGTAAGCAGG
CGCTGGAAACAGTACAGCGCCTGCTGCCTGTACTGTGCCAGGATCATGGACTGACCCCAGACCAGGTAGT
CGCAATCGCGTCAAACGGAGGGGGAAAGCAAGCCCTGGAAACCGTGCAAAGGTTGTTGCCGGTCCTTTGT
CAAGACCACGGCCTTACACCGGAGCAAGTCGTGGCCATTGCAAGCAATGGGGGTGGCAAACAGGCTCTTG
AGACGGTTCAGAGACTTCTCCCAGTTCTCTGTCAAGCCCACGGGCTGACTCCCGATCAAGTTGTAGCGAT
TGCGAATAACAATGGAGGGAAACAAGCATTGGAGACTGTCCAACGGCTCCTTCCCGTGTTGTGTCAAGCC
CACGGTTTGACGCCTGCACAAGTGGTCGCCATCGCCTCGAATGGCGGCGGTAAGCAGGCGCTGGAAACAG
TACAGCGCCTGCTGCCTGTACTGTGCCAGGATCATGGACTGA
