>Addgene plasmid #39399 | TAL2041 | addgene partial sequence | sequence record 52633 | JDS-TALEN-F 5'-TAGGGGTCGGTAAACAGTGG-3'
TGTGGCGGGTGAGCTTAGGGGGCCTCCGCTCCAGCTCGACACCGGGCAGCTGCTGAAGATCGCGAAGAGA
GGGGGAGTAACAGCGGTAGAGGCAGTGCACGCCTGGCGCAATGCGCTCACCGGGGCCCCCTTGAACCTGA
CCCCAGACCAGGTAGTCGCAATCGCGTCAAACGGAGGGGGAAAGCAAGCCCTGGAAACCGTGCAAAGGTT
GTTGCCGGTCCTTTGTCAAGACCACGGCCTTACACCGGAGCAAGTCGTGGCCATTGCATCCCACGACGGT
GGCAAACAGGCTCTTGAGACGGTTCAGAGACTTCTCCCAGTTCTCTGTCAAGCCCACGGGCTGACTCCCG
ATCAAGTTGTAGCGATTGCGTCCAACGGTGGAGGGAAACAAGCATTGGAGACTGTCCAACGGCTCCTTCC
CGTGTTGTGTCAAGCCCACGGTTTGACGCCTGCACAAGTGGTCGCCATCGCCTCGAATGGCGGCGGTAAG
CAGGCGCTGGAAACAGTACAGCGCCTGCTGCCTGTACTGTGCCAGGATCATGGACTGACCCCAGACCAGG
TAGTCGCAATCGCGTCACATGACGGGGGAAAGCAAGCCCTGGAAACCGTGCAAAGGTTGTTGCCGGTCCT
TTGTCAAGACCACGGCCTTACACCGGAGCAAGTCGTGGCCATTGCAAGCAATGGGGGTGGCAAACAGGCT
CTTGAGACGGTTCAGAGACTTCTCCCAGTTCTCTGTCAAGCCCACGGGCTGACTCCCGATCAAGTTGTAG
CGATTGCGAATAACAATGGAGGGAAACAAGCATTGGAGACTGTCCAACGGCTCCTTCCCGTGTTGTGTCA
AGCCCACGG
