[The description below was written by a language model from this plasmid's Addgene catalogue record.]
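Description:
TAL2041 is a mammalian expression plasmid encoding one half of a TALE nuclease pair, the "right" monomer of eGFP-TALEN-21, built in the JDS71 TALEN backbone (about 6.4 kb without insert). It is maintained in E. coli as a high-copy plasmid under ampicillin selection. The record does not list the origin of replication or provide a feature table, so finer details of the backbone are not documented here.

The insert is a roughly 1.2 kb array of TAL effector DNA-binding repeats, produced by the FLASH assembly method and cloned into the backbone through BsmBI sites that were destroyed during cloning. The backbone supplies the flanking coding parts: an N-terminal 3X FLAG epitope tag for detection and a C-terminal wild-type FokI nuclease domain, so the repeat array is expressed as a complete FLAG-tagged TALE–FokI fusion. Transcription in mammalian cells is driven by the CMV promoter, and the vector type also lists T7, indicating that a T7 promoter is available, typically used for in vitro transcription of the nuclease mRNA. Although the species field lists human, the insert name indicates that the repeats are engineered to recognise a short site in an eGFP reporter gene.

Because FokI cleaves only as a dimer, this construct is meant to be co-delivered with its matching left-hand TALEN, so that the two monomers bind on either side of a spacer and create a double-strand break. Such eGFP-directed pairs are typically used to measure nuclease activity through disruption of eGFP fluorescence. The depositor notes that the repetitive array is prone to recombination and recommends verifying the plasmid's integrity by diagnostic digest before use.
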