Addgene plasmid #39399: TAL2041
Depositing lab: Keith Joung. Depositing organization: Massachusetts General Hospital. Publication: FLASH assembly of TALENs for high-throughput genome editing. Reyon D, Tsai SQ, Khayter C, Foden JA, Sander JD, Joung JK. Nat Biotechnol. 2012 Apr 8. doi: 10.1038/nbt.2170. PubMed 22484455.
Backbone
  Vector backbone: JDS71
  Backbone manufacturer: Joung lab (Addgene Plasmid # 32287)
  Backbone size w/o insert (bp): 6447
  Vector type: Mammalian Expression ; T7
Growth in bacteria
  Bacterial resistance: Ampicillin, 100 μg/mL
  Growth temperature: 37°C
  Growth strain: XL1 Blue
  Copy number: High Copy
Gene/Insert
  Gene/Insert name: eGFP-TALEN-21-Right
  Species: H. sapiens (human)
  Insert size (bp): 1232
  Promoter: CMV
  Tag / fusion protein: 3X Flag (N terminal on backbone); WT FOKI (C terminal on backbone)
  Cloning method: Restriction Enzyme; 5′ cloning site BsmBI (destroyed during cloning); 3′ cloning site BsmBI (destroyed during cloning)
  Sequencing primers: 5′ CMV-F
Terms and licenses: Academic/Nonprofit Terms; Industry Terms: Not Available to Industry
Depositor comments: Target binding site: TTCTTCTGCTTGTC To reduce the chance of recombination in this plasmid, do not grow in liquid culture for more than 12-14 hours. It is strongly recommended that users perform a diagnostic digest to verify this plasmid prior to use. For example, a double digest of the plasmid with BamHI and KpnI should result in two bands at 1.9kb and 5.8kb
How to cite: TAL2041 was a gift from Keith Joung (Addgene plasmid # 39399 ; http://n2t.net/addgene:39399 ; RRID:Addgene_39399)
